>Addgene plasmid #108818 | pBW2690_pCAG-PV1-pMag-L1-iCre-230C-BGHpA | depositor full sequence | sequence record 205099 | Full Sequence
CCCAAGCTTGGCGTAATCATGGTCATAGCTGTTTCCTGTGTGAAATTGTTATCCGCTCACAATTCCACAC
AACATACGAGCCGGAAGCATAAAGTGTAAAGCCTGGGGTGCCTAATGAGTGAGCTAACTCACATTAATTG
CGTTGCGCTCACTGCCCGCTTTCCAGTCGGGAAACCTGTCGTGCCAGCGGATCCGCATCTCAATTAGTCA
GCAACCATAGTCCCGCCCCTAACTCCGCCCAGTTCCGCCCATTCTCCGCCCCATGGCTGACTAATTTTTT
TTATTTATGCAGAGGCCGAGGCCGCCTCGGCCTCTGAGCTATTCCAGAAGTAGTGAGGAGGCTTTTTTGG
AGGCCTAGGCTTTTGCAAAAAGCTAACTTGTTTATTGCAGCTTATAATGGTTACAAATAAAGCAATAGCA
TCACAAATTTCACAAATAAAGCATTTTTTTCACTGCATTCTAGTTGTGGTTTGTCCAAACTCATCAATGT
ATCTTATCATGTCTGGATCCGCTGCATTAATGAATCGGCCAACGCGCGGGGAGAGGCGGTTTGCGTATTG
GGCGCTCTTCCGCTTCCTCGCTCACTGACTCGCTGCGCTCGGTCGTTCGGCTGCGGCGAGCGGTATCAGC
TCACTCAAAGGCGGTAATACGGTTATCCACAGAATCAGGGGATAACGCAGGAAAGAACATGTGAGCAAAA
GGCCAGCAAAAGGCCAGGAACCGTAAAAAGGCCGCGTTGCTGGCGTTTTTCCATAGGCTCCGCCCCCCTG
ACGAGCATCACAAAAATCGACGCTCAAGTCAGAGGTGGCGAAACCCGACAGGACTATAAAGATACCAGGC
GTTTCCCCCTGGAAGCTCCCTCGTGCGCTCTCCTGTTCCGACCCTGCCGCTTACCGGATACCTGTCCGCC
TTTCTCCCTTCGGGAAGCGTGGCGCTTTCTCATAGCTCACGCTGTAGGTATCTCAGTTCGGTGTAGGTCG
TTCGCTCCAAGCTGGGCTGTGTGCACGAACCCCCCGTTCAGCCCGACCGCTGCGCCTTATCCGGTAACTA
TCGTCTTGAGTCCAACCCGGTAAGACACGACTTATCGCCACTGGCAGCAGCCACTGGTAACAGGATTAGC
AGAGCGAGGTATGTAGGCGGTGCTACAGAGTTCTTGAAGTGGTGGCCTAACTACGGCTACACTAGAAGAA
CAGTATTTGGTATCTGCGCTCTGCTGAAGCCAGTTACCTTCGGAAAAAGAGTTGGTAGCTCTTGATCCGG
CAAACAAACCACCGCTGGTAGCGGTGGTTTTTTTGTTTGCAAGCAGCAGATTACGCGCAGAAAAAAAGGA
TCTCAAGAAGATCCTTTGATCTTTTCTACGGGGTCTGACGCTCAGTGGAACGAAAACTCACGTTAAGGGA
TTTTGGTCATGAGATTATCAAAAAGGATCTTCACCTAGATCCTTTTAAATTAAAAATGAAGTTTTAAATC
AATCTAAAGTATATATGAGTAAACTTGGTCTGACAGTTACCAATGCTTAATCAGTGAGGCACCTATCTCA
GCGATCTGTCTATTTCGTTCATCCATAGTTGCCTGACTCCCCGTCGTGTAGATAACTACGATACGGGAGG
GCTTACCATCTGGCCCCAGTGCTGCAATGATACCGCGAGACCCACGCTCACCGGCTCCAGATTTATCAGC
AATAAACCAGCCAGCCGGAAGGGCCGAGCGCAGAAGTGGTCCTGCAACTTTATCCGCCTCCATCCAGTCT
ATTAATTGTTGCCGGGAAGCTAGAGTAAGTAGTTCGCCAGTTAATAGTTTGCGCAACGTTGTTGCCATTG
CTACAGGCATCGTGGTGTCACGCTCGTCGTTTGGTATGGCTTCATTCAGCTCCGGTTCCCAACGATCAAG
GCGAGTTACATGATCCCCCATGTTGTGCAAAAAAGCGGTTAGCTCCTTCGGTCCTCCGATCGTTGTCAGA
AGTAAGTTGGCCGCAGTGTTATCACTCATGGTTATGGCAGCACTGCATAATTCTCTTACTGTCATGCCAT
CCGTAAGATGCTTTTCTGTGACTGGTGAGTACTCAACCAAGTCATTCTGAGAATAGTGTATGCGGCGACC
GAGTTGCTCTTGCCCGGCGTCAATACGGGATAATACCGCGCCACATAGCAGAACTTTAAAAGTGCTCATC
ATTGGAAAACGTTCTTCGGGGCGAAAACTCTCAAGGATCTTACCGCTGTTGAGATCCAGTTCGATGTAAC
CCACTCGTGCACCCAACTGATCTTCAGCATCTTTTACTTTCACCAGCGTTTCTGGGTGAGCAAAAACAGG
AAGGCAAAATGCCGCAAAAAAGGGAATAAGGGCGACACGGAAATGTTGAATACTCATACTCTTCCTTTTT
CAATATTATTGAAGCATTTATCAGGGTTATTGTCTCATGAGCGGATACATATTTGAATGTATTTAGAAAA
ATAAACAAATAGGGGTTCCGCGCACATTTCCCCGAAAAGTGCCACCTGGGTCGACATTGATTATTGACTA
GTTATTAATAGTAATCAATTACGGGGTCATTAGTTCATAGCCCATATATGGAGTTCCGCGTTACATAACT
TACGGTAAATGGCCCGCCTGGCTGACCGCCCAACGACCCCCGCCCATTGACGTCAATAATGACGTATGTT
CCCATAGTAACGCCAATAGGGACTTTCCATTGACGTCAATGGGTGGAGTATTTACGGTAAACTGCCCACT
TGGCAGTACATCAAGTGTATCATATGCCAAGTACGCCCCCTATTGACGTCAATGACGGTAAATGGCCCGC
CTGGCATTATGCCCAGTACATGACCTTATGGGACTTTCCTACTTGGCAGTACATCTACGTATTAGTCATC
GCTATTACCATGGTCGAGGTGAGCCCCACGTTCTGCTTCACTCTCCCCATCTCCCCCCCCTCCCCACCCC
CAATTTTGTATTTATTTATTTTTTAATTATTTTGTGCAGCGATGGGGGCGGGGGGGGGGGGGGCGCGCGC
CAGGCGGGGCGGGGCGGGGCGAGGGGCGGGGCGGGGCGAGGCGGAAAGGTGCGGCGGCAGCCAATCAGAG
CGGCGCGCTCCGAAAGTTTCCTTTTATGGCGAGGCGGCGGCGGCGGCGGCCCTATAAAAAGCGAAGCGCG
CGGCGGGCGGGAGTCGCTGCGTTGCCTTCGCCCCGTGCCCCGCTCCGCGCCGCCTCGCGCCGCCCGCCCC
GGCTCTGACTGACCGCGTTACTCCCACAGGTGAGCGGGCGGGACGGCCCTTCTCCTCCGGGCTGTAATTA
GCGCTTGGTTTAATGACGGCTCGTTTCTTTTCTGTGGCTGCGTGAAAGCCTTAAAGGGCTCCGGGAGGGC
CCTTTGTGCGGGGGGGAGCGGCTCGGGGGGTGCGTGCGTGTGTGTGTGCGTGGGGAGCGCCGCGTGCGGC
TCCGCGCTGCCCGGCGGCTGTGAGCGCTGCGGGCGCGGCGCGGGGCTTTGTGCGCTCCGCAGTGTGCGCG
AGGGGAGCGCGGCCGGGGGCGGTGCCCCGCGGTGCGGGGGGGGCTGCGAGGGGAACAAAGGCTGCGTGCG
GGGTGTGTGCGTGGGGGGGTGAGCAGGGGGTGTGGGCGCGGCGGTCGGGCTGTAACCCCCCCCTGCACCC
CCCTCCCCGAGTTGCTGAGCACGGCCCGGCTTCGGGTGCGGGGCTCCGTACGGGGCGTGGCGCGGGGCTC
GCCGTGCCGGGCGGGGGGTGGCGGCAGGTGGGGGTGCCGGGCGGGGCGGGGCCGCCTCGGGCCGGGGAGG
GCTCGGGGGAGGGGCGCGGCGGCCCCCGGAGCGCCGGCGGCTGTCGAGGCGCGGCGAGCCGCAGCCATTG
CCTTTTATGGTAATCGTGCGAGAGGGCGCAGGGACTTCCTTTGTCCCAAATCTGTGCGGAGCCGAAATCT
GGGAGGCGCCGCCGCACCCCCTCTAGCGGGCGCGGGGCGAAGCGGTGCGGCGCCGGCAGGAAGGAAATGG
GCGGGGAGGGCCTTCGTGCGTCGCCGCGCCGCCGTCCCCTTCTCCCTCTCCAGCCTCGGGGCTGTCCGCG
GGGGGACGGCTGCCTTCGGGGGGGACGGGGCAGGGCGGGGTTCGGCTTCTGGCGTGTGACCGGCGGCTCT
AGAGCCTCTGCTAACCATGTTCATGCCTTCTTCTTTTTCCTACAGCTCCTGGGCAACGTGCTGGTTATTG
TGCTGTCTCATCATTTTGGCAAAGAATTGATTAATTCGAGCGAAGGCGCGCCCATTACTCGCATCCATTC
TCAGGCTGTCTCGTCTCGTCTCGCACGCGTGCCGCCACCATGCATACTCTTTATGCCCCCGGTGGATATG
ACATTATGGGATATCTGAGGCAGATCAGGAACCGGCCAAACCCGCAGGTGGAACTGGGCCCCGTGGATAC
ATCCTGCGCCTTGATTCTTTGTGACCTGAAACAGAAAGACACCCCGATAGTTTACGCGAGTGAAGCCTTC
CTCTACATGACAGGTTACAGCAACGCAGAGGTGCTGGGCCGGAATTGCCGGTTTCTGCAAAGCCCTGACG
GCATGGTGAAGCCCAAGAGCACCCGGAAGTACGTGGATAGTAACACAATCAATACTATGCGCAAGGCAAT
CGACAGGAATGCCGAGGTGCAGGTTGAAGTAGTCAATTTTAAAAAGAATGGACAGCGATTTGTTAATTTC
CTGACTATGATACCTGTTAGGGACGAAACAGGCGAGTATCGATACTCTATGGGATTCCAGTGCGAAACAG
AATCCGGAGGGTCTGGCTCCGGATCAAGTGGTGGCAGCGGTACCGTGGCTGATGACCCCAACAACTACCT
GTTCTGCCGGGTCAGAAAGAATGGTGTGGCTGCCCCTTCTGCCACCTCCCAACTGTCCACCCGGGCCCTG
GAAGGGATCTTTGAGGCCACCCACCGCCTGATCTATGGTGCCAAGGATGACTCTGGGCAGAGATACCTGG
CCTGGTCTGGCCACTCTGCCAGAGTGGGTGCTGCCAGGGACATGGCCAGGGCTGGTGTGTCCATCCCTGA
AATCATGCAGGCTGGTGGCTGGACCAATGTGAACATTGTGATGAACTACATCAGAAACCTGGACTCTGAG
ACTGGGGCCATGGTGAGGCTGCTCGAGGATGGGGACCCCAAGAAAAAGCGGAAGGTGTGAGAATTCCTGT
GCCTTCTAGTTGCCAGCCATCTGTTGTTTGCCCCTCCCCCGTGCCTTCCTTGACCCTGGAAGGTGCCACT
CCCACTGTCCTTTCCTAATAAAATGAGGAAATTGCATCGCATTGTCTGAGTAGGTGTCATTCTATTCTGG
GGGGTGGGGTGGGGCAGGACAGCAAGGGGGAGGATTGGGAAGACAATAGCAGGCATGCTGGGGATGCGGT
GGGCTCTATGGCTTCTGAGGCGGAAAGAACCAGCTGGGGCTCTAGGGGGTATCCCCACGCGCCCTGTAGC
GTGTACCGCTGGGAGTTCGTAGACGGAAACAAACGCAGAATCCAAGCGCGGCCGCCCAGGATACATAGAT
TACCACAACTCCGAGCCCTTCCACCGCTAGCGCACTCCTCAGGTGCAGGCTGCCTATCAGAAGGTGGTGG
CTGGTGTGGCCAATGCCCTGGCTCACAAATACCACTGAGATCTTTTTCCCTCTGCCAAAAATTATGGGGA
CATCATGAAGCCCCTTGAGCATCTGACTTCTGGCTAATAAAGGAAATTTATTTTCATTGCAATAGTGTGT
TGGAATTTTTTGTGTCTCTCACTCGGAAGGACATATGGGAGGGCAAATCATTTAAAACATCAGAATGAGT
ATTTGGTTTAGAGTTTGGCAACATATGCCCATATGCTGGCTGCCATGAACAAAGGTTGGCTATAAAGAGG
TCATCAGTATATGAAACAGCCCCCTGCTGTCCATTCCTTATTCCATAGAAAAGCCTTGACTTGAGGTTAG
ATTTTTTTTATATTTTGTTTTGTGTTATTTTTTTCTTTAACATCCCTAAAATTTTCCTTACATGTTTTAC
TAGCCAGATTTTTCCTCCTCTCCTGACTACTCCCAGTCATAGCTGTCCCTCTTCTCTTATGGAGATCCCT
CGACCTGCAG
Features (pLannotate 1.2.2; 19 found; start..end, strand, type, name):
     46..62      -  protein_bind   lac operator: The lac repressor binds to the lac operator to inhibit transcription in E. coli. This inhibition can be relieved by adding lactose or isopropyl-β-D-thiogalactopyranoside (IPTG). lac repressor encoded by lacI
     70..100     -  promoter       lac promoter: promoter for the E. coli lac operon
    115..136     -  protein_bind   CAP binding site: CAP binding activates transcription in the presence of cAMP. E. coli catabolite activator protein
    149..188     -  CDS            lacI (fragment): lac repressor; lacI; The lac repressor binds to the lac operator to inhibit transcription in E. coli. This inhibition can be relieved by adding lactose or isopropyl-β-D-thiogalactopyranoside (IPTG).
    195..217     +  promoter       SV40 promoter (fragment): SV40 enhancer and early promoter
    221..355     +  rep_origin     SV40 ori: SV40 origin of replication
    375..509     +  polyA_signal   SV40 poly(A) signal: SV40 polyadenylation signal
    511..565     -  CDS            lacI (fragment): lac repressor; lacI; The lac repressor binds to the lac operator to inhibit transcription in E. coli. This inhibition can be relieved by adding lactose or isopropyl-β-D-thiogalactopyranoside (IPTG).
    748..1336    -  rep_origin     ori: high-copy-number ColE1/pMB1/pBR322/pUC origin of replication
   1507..2367    -  CDS            AmpR: β-lactamase; bla; confers resistance to ampicillin, carbenicillin, and related antibiotics
   2368..2472    -  promoter       AmpR promoter: bla
   2503..2882    +  enhancer       CMV enhancer: human cytomegalovirus immediate early enhancer
   2884..3159    +  promoter       chicken β-actin promoter: No description available
   3160..4175    +  intron         chimeric intron: chimera between introns from chicken β-actin and rabbit β-globin
   4805..5146    +  CDS            cre (fragment): RECR_BPP1 - Experimental evidence at protein level: Swiss-Prot protein existence level 1. Catalyzes site-specific recombination between two 34-base- pair LOXP sites. Its role is to maintain the phage genome as a monomeric unit-copy plasmid in the lysogenic state. From Escherichia phage P1 (Bacteriophage P1).
   5177..5401    +  polyA_signal   bGH poly(A) signal: bovine growth hormone polyadenylation signal
   5405..5426    +  promoter       SV40 promoter (fragment): SV40 enhancer and early promoter
   5564..5635    +  CDS            HBB (fragment): HBB_PONPY - Experimental evidence at transcript level: Swiss-Prot protein existence level 2. Involved in oxygen transport from the lung to the various peripheral tissues. From Pongo pygmaeus (Bornean orangutan).
   5706..5761    +  polyA_signal   β-globin poly(A) signal: rabbit β-globin polyadenylation signal (Gil and Proudfoot, 1987)
