[The description below was written by a language model from this plasmid's Addgene catalogue record and pLannotate feature annotations shown in this document.]
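Description:
pBW2690_pCAG-PV1-pMag-L1-iCre-230C-BGHpA is a 6.1 kb mammalian expression plasmid built on the pCAGGS backbone that encodes one half of a split, light-inducible Cre recombinase. It is propagated in E. coli through a high-copy ColE1/pUC-type origin and selected with ampicillin via the β-lactamase gene. The backbone also carries an SV40 origin, which can support episomal replication in cells expressing large T antigen. Remnants of lac regulatory sequence, an SV40 poly(A) signal and a rabbit β-globin poly(A) region downstream of the cassette are also present, all typical carry-over from pCAGGS.

Expression is driven by the CAG promoter, annotated here as the CMV immediate-early enhancer, the chicken β-actin promoter and a chimeric β-actin/β-globin intron, which together give strong constitutive transcription in most mammalian cell types. The open reading frame, cloned between KpnI and EcoRI, encodes the C-terminal Cre fragment from residue 230 to the end of the protein. According to the record, this fragment is fused at its N terminus to the pMag dimerization domain and carries a C-terminal nuclear localization signal. The transcript terminates at a bovine growth hormone poly(A) signal. The automated annotation detects only the Cre fragment. The roughly 600 nt between the intron and the Cre fragment is unannotated and presumably holds the pMag domain and the elements named PV1 and L1, the latter likely a linker, though the record does not define them.

pMag is one partner of the blue-light-responsive Magnet heterodimerizer pair, so this fragment alone should be inactive. It is intended for co-expression with a complementary N-terminal Cre fragment fused to the partner domain, so that illumination reconstitutes recombinase activity at loxP sites in mammalian cells or mice.
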