Addgene plasmid #108818: pBW2690_pCAG-PV1-pMag-L1-iCre-230C-BGHpA
Purpose: Expresses aa230 to C-terminus of Cre recombinase fused to pMag CID
Depositing lab: Wilson Wong. Depositing organization: Boston University Main Campus. Publication: High-performance chemical- and light-inducible recombinases in mammalian cells and mice. Weinberg BH, Cho JH, Agarwal Y, Pham NTH, Caraballo LD, Walkosz M, Ortega C, Trexler M, Tague N, Law B, Benman WKJ, Letendre J, Beal J, Wong WW. Nat Commun. 2019 Oct 24;10(1):4845. doi: 10.1038/s41467-019-12800-7. PubMed 31649244.
Backbone
  Vector backbone: pCAGGS
  Vector type: Mammalian Expression, Cre/Lox, Synthetic Biology
Growth in bacteria
  Bacterial resistance: Ampicillin, 100 μg/mL
  Growth temperature: 37°C
  Growth strain: NEB Stable
  Copy number: High Copy
Gene/Insert
  Gene/Insert name: Cre recombinase fragment aa230 to C-terminus
  Species: Synthetic
  Promoter: pCAG
  Tag / fusion protein: pMag (N terminal on insert); NLS (C terminal on insert)
  Cloning method: Restriction Enzyme; 5′ cloning site KpnI (not destroyed); 3′ cloning site EcoRI (not destroyed)
Terms and licenses: Academic/Nonprofit Terms; Industry Terms: Not Available to Industry
Depositor comments: Please visit https://www.biorxiv.org/content/10.1101/747121v1 for bioRxiv preprint.
How to cite: pBW2690_pCAG-PV1-pMag-L1-iCre-230C-BGHpA was a gift from Wilson Wong (Addgene plasmid # 108818 ; http://n2t.net/addgene:108818 ; RRID:Addgene_108818)
