>Addgene plasmid #108818 | pBW2690_pCAG-PV1-pMag-L1-iCre-230C-BGHpA | addgene partial sequence | sequence record 217775 | Addgene Partial NGS Result
TGCACCCCCCTCCCCGAGTTGCTGAGCACGGCCCGGCTTCGGGTGCGGGGCTCCGTACGGGGCGTGGCGC
GGGGCTCGCCGTGCCGGGCGGGGGGTGGCGGCAGGTGGGGGTGCCGGGCGGGGCGGGGCCGCCTCGGGCC
GGGGAGGGCTCGGGGGAGGGGCGCGGCGGCCCCCGGAGCGCCGGCGGCTGTCGAGGCGCGGCGAGCCGCA
GCCATTGCCTTTTATGGTAATCGTGCGAGAGGGCGCAGGGACTTCCTTTGTCCCAAATCTGTGCGGAGCC
GAAATCTGGGAGGCGCCGCCGCACCCCCTCTAGCGGGCGCGGGGCGAAGCGGTGCGGCGCCGGCAGGAAG
GAAATGGGCGGGGAGGGCCTTCGTGCGTCGCCGCGCCGCCGTCCCCTTCTCCCTCTCCAGCCTCGGGGCT
GTCCGCGGGGGGACGGCTGCCTTCGGGGGGGACGGGGCAGGGCGGGGTTCGGCTTCTGGCGTGTGACCGG
CGGCTCTAGAGCCTCTGCTAACCATGTTCATGCCTTCTTCTTTTTCCTACAGCTCCTGGGCAACGTGCTG
GTTATTGTGCTGTCTCATCATTTTGGCAAAGAATTGATTAATTCGAGCGAAGGCGCGCCCATTACTCGCA
TCCATTCTCAGGCTGTCTCGTCTCGTCTCGCACGCGTGCCGCCACCATGCATACTCTTTATGCCCCCGGT
GGATATGACATTATGGGATATCTGGACCAGATCGGCAACCGGCCAAACCCGCAGGTGGAACTGGGCCCCG
TGGATACATCCTGCGCCTTGATTCTTTGTGACCTGAAACAGAAAGACACCCCGATAGTTTACGCGAGTGA
AGCCTTCCTCTACATGACAGGTTACAGCAACGCAGAGGTGCTGGGCCGGAATTGCCGGTTTCTGCAAAGC
CCTGACGGCATGGTGAAGCCCAAGAGCACCCGGAAGTACGTGGATAGTAACACAATCAATACTATGCGCA
AGGCAATCGACAGGAATGCCGAGGTGCAGGTTGAAGTAGTCAATTTTAAAAAGAATGGACAGCGATTTGT
TAATTTCCTGACTATGATACCTGTTAGGGACGAAACAGGCGAGTATCGATACTCTATGGGATTCCAGTGC
GAAACAGAATCCGGAGGGTCTGGCTCCGGATCAAGTGGTGGCAGCGGTACCGTGGCTGATGACCCCAACA
ACTACCTGTTCTGCCGGGTCAGAAAGAATGGTGTGGCTGCCCCTTCTGCCACCTCCCAACTGTCCACCCG
GGCCCTGGAAGGGATCTTTGAGGCCACCCACCGCCTGATCTATGGTGCCAAGGATGACTCTGGGCAGAGA
TACCTGGCCTGGTCTGGCCACTCTGCCAGAGTGGGTGCTGCCAGGGACATGGCCAGGGCTGGTGTGTCCA
TCCCTGAAATCATGCAGGCTGGTGGCTGGACCAATGTGAACATTGTGATGAACTACATCAGAAACCTGGA
CTCTGAGACTGGGGCCATGGTGAGGYTSCWCGACGAARCRGACCCCAAGAAAAAGCGGAAGGTGTGAGAA
TTCCTGTGCCTTCTAGTTGCCAGCCATCTGTTGTTTGCCCCTCCCCCGTGCCTTCCTTGACCCTGGAAGG
TGCCACTCCCACTGTCCTTTCCTAATAAAATGAGGAAATTGCATCGCATTGTCTGAGTAGGTGTCATTCT
ATTCTGGGGGGTGGGGTGGGGCAGGACAGCAAGGGGGAGGATTGGGAAGACAATAGCAGGCATGCTGGGG
ATGCGGTGGGCTCTATGGCTTCTGAGGCGGAAAGAACCAGCTGGGGCTCTAGGGGGTATCCCCACGCGCC
CTGTAGCGTGTACCGCTGGGAGTTCGTAGACGGAAACAAACGCAGAATCCAAGCGCGGCCGCCCAGGATA
CATAGATTACCACAACTCCGAGCCCTTCCACCGCTAGCGCACTCCTCAGGTGCAGGCTGCCTATCAGAAG
GTGGTGGCTGGTGTGGCCAATGCCCTGGCTCACAAATACCACTGAGATCTTTTTCCCTCTGCCAAAAATT
ATGGGGACATCATGAAGCCCCTTGAGCATCTGACTTCTGGCTAATAAAGGAAATTTATTTTCATTGCAAT
AGTGTGTTGGAATTTTTTGTGTCTCTCACTCGGAAGGACATATGGGAGGGCAAATCATTTAAAACATCAG
AATGAGTATTTGGTTTAGAGTTTGGCAACATATGCCCATATGCTGGCTGCCATGAACAAAGGTTGGCTAT
AAAGAGGTCATCAGTATATGAAACAGCCCCCTGCTGTCCATTCCTTATTCCATAGAAAAGCCTTGACTTG
AGGTTAGATTTTTTTTATATTTTGTTTTGTGTTATTTTTTTCTTTAACATCCCTAAAATTTTCCTTACAT
GTTTTACTAGCCAGATTTTTCCTCCTCTCCTGACTACTCCCAGTCATAGCTGTCCCTCTTCTCTTATGGA
GATCCCTCGACCTGCAGCCCCAAGCTTGGCGTAATCATGGTCATAGCTGTTTCCTGTGTGAAATTGTTAT
CCGCTCACAATTCCACACAACATACGAGCCGGAAGCATAAAGTGTAAAGCCTGGGGTGCCTAATGAGTGA
GCTAACTCACATTAATTGCGTTGCGCTCACTGCCCGCTTTCCAGTCGGGAAACCTGTCGTGCCAGCGGAT
CCGCATCTCAATTAGTCAGCAACCATAGTCCCGCCCCTAACTCCGCCCAGTTCCGCCCATTCTCCGCCCC
ATGGCTGACTAATTTTTTTTATTTATGCAGAGGCCGAGGCCGCCTCGGCCTCTGAGCTATTCCAGAAGTA
GTGAGGAGGCTTTTTTGGAGGCCTAGGCTTTTGCAAAAAGCTAACTTGTTTATTGCAGCTTATAATGGTT
ACAAATAAAGCAATAGCATCACAAATTTCACAAATAAAGCATTTTTTTCACTGCATTCTAGTTGTGGTTT
GTCCAAACTCATCAATGTATCTTATCATGTCTGGATCCGCTGCATTAATGAATCGGCCAACGCGCGGGGA
GAGGCGGTTTGCGTATTGGGCGCTCTTCCGCTTCCTCGCTCACTGACTCGCTGCGCTCGGTCGTTCGGCT
GCGGCGAGCGGTATCAGCTCACTCAAAGGCGGTAATACGGTTATCCACAGAATCAGGGGATAACGCAGGA
AAGAACATGTGAGCAAAAGGCCAGCAAAAGGCCAGGAACCGTAAAAAGGCCGCGTTGCTGGCGTTTTTCC
ATAGGCTCCGCCCCCCTGACGAGCATCACAAAAATCGACGCTCAAGTCAGAGGTGGCGAAACCCGACAGG
ACTATAAAGATACCAGGCGTTTCCCCCTGGAAGCTCCCTCGTGCGCTCTCCTGTTCCGACCCTGCCGCTT
ACCGGATACCTGTCCGCCTTTCTCCCTTCGGGAAGCGTGGCGCTTTCTCATAGCTCACGCTGTAGGTATC
TCAGTTCGGTGTAGGTCGTTCGCTCCAAGCTGGGCTGTGTGCACGAACCCCCCGTTCAGCCCGACCGCTG
CGCCTTATCCGGTAACTATCGTCTTGAGTCCAACCCGGTAAGACACGACTTATCGCCACTGGCAGCAGCC
ACTGGTAACAGGATTAGCAGAGCGAGGTATGTAGGCGGTGCTACAGAGTTCTTGAAGTGGTGGCCTAACT
ACGGCTACACTAGAAGAACAGTATTTGGTATCTGCGCTCTGCTGAAGCCAGTTACCTTCGGAAAAAGAGT
TGGTAGCTCTTGATCCGGCAAACAAACCACCGCTGGTAGCGGTGGTTTTTTTGTTTGCAAGCAGCAGATT
ACGCGCAGAAAAAAAGGATCTCAAGAAGATCCTTTGATCTTTTCTACGGGGTCTGACGCTCAGTGGAACG
AAAACTCACGTTAAGGGATTTTGGTCATGAGATTATCAAAAAGGATCTTCACCTAGATCCTTTTAAATTA
AAAATGAAGTTTTAAATCAATCTAAAGTATATATGAGTAAACTTGGTCTGACAGTTACCAATGCTTAATC
AGTGAGGCACCTATCTCAGCGATCTGTCTATTTCGTTCATCCATAGTTGCCTGACTCCCCGTCGTGTAGA
TAACTACGATACGGGAGGGCTTACCATCTGGCCCCAGTGCTGCAATGATACCGCGAGACCCACGCTCACC
GGCTCCAGATTTATCAGCAATAAACCAGCCAGCCGGAAGGGCCGAGCGCAGAAGTGGTCCTGCAACTTTA
TCCGCCTCCATCCAGTCTATTAATTGTTGCCGGGAAGCTAGAGTAAGTAGTTCGCCAGTTAATAGTTTGC
GCAACGTTGTTGCCATTGCTACAGGCATCGTGGTGTCACGCTCGTCGTTTGGTATGGCTTCATTCAGCTC
CGGTTCCCAACGATCAAGGCGAGTTACATGATCCCCCATGTTGTGCAAAAAAGCGGTTAGCTCCTTCGGT
CCTCCGATCGTTGTCAGAAGTAAGTTGGCCGCAGTGTTATCACTCATGGTTATGGCAGCACTGCATAATT
CTCTTACTGTCATGCCATCCGTAAGATGCTTTTCTGTGACTGGTGAGTACTCAACCAAGTCATTCTGAGA
ATAGTGTATGCGGCGACCGAGTTGCTCTTGCCCGGCGTCAATACGGGATAATACCGCGCCACATAGCAGA
ACTTTAAAAGTGCTCATCATTGGAAAACGTTCTTCGGGGCGAAAACTCTCAAGGATCTTACCGCTGTTGA
GATCCAGTTCGATGTAACCCACTCGTGCACCCAACTGATCTTCAGCATCTTTTACTTTCACCAGCGTTTC
TGGGTGAGCAAAAACAGGAAGGCAAAATGCCGCAAAAAAGGGAATAAGGGCGACACGGAAATGTTGAATA
CTCATACTCTTCCTTTTTCAATATTATTGAAGCATTTATCAGGGTTATTGTCTCATGAGCGGATACATAT
TTGAATGTATTTAGAAAAATAAACAAATAGGGGTTCCGCGCACATTTCCCCGAAAAGTGCCACCTGGGTC
GACATTGATTATTGACTAGTTATTAATAGTAATCAATTACGGGGTCATTAGTTCATAGCCCATATATGGA
GTTCCGCGTTACATAACTTACGGTAAATGGCCCGCCTGGCTGACCGCCCAACGACCCCCGCCCATTGACG
TCAATAATGACGTATGTTCCCATAGTAACGCCAATAGGGACTTTCCATTGACGTCAATGGGTGGAGTATT
TACGGTAAACTGCCCACTTGGCAGTACATCAAGTGTATCATATGCCAAGTACGCCCCCTATTGACGTCAA
TGACGGTAAATGGCCCGCCTGGCATTATGCCCAGTACATGACCTTATGGGACTTTCCTACTTGGCAGTAC
ATCTACGTATTAGTCATCGCTATTACCATGGTCGAGGTGAGCCCCACGTTCTGCTTCACTCTCCCCATCT
CCCCCCCCTCCCCACCCCCAATTTTGTATTTATTTATTTTTTAATTATTTTGTGCAGCGATGGGGGCGGG
GGGG
